Addgene plasmid #54895: mApple-ER-5
Purpose: Localization: Endoplasmic Reticulum, Excitation: 568, Emission: 592
Depositing lab: Michael Davidson. Depositing organization: Florida State University, Tallahassee.
Backbone
  Vector backbone: mApple
  Backbone size w/o insert (bp): 4750
  Vector type: Mammalian Expression
  Selectable markers: Neomycin (select with G418)
Growth in bacteria
  Bacterial resistance: Kanamycin, 50 μg/mL
  Growth temperature: 37°C
  Growth strain: DH5alpha
  Copy number: High Copy
Gene/Insert
  Gene/Insert name: ER (alt name: NM_004343.3)
  Species: H. sapiens (human)
  Mutation: ER Signal Peptide
  Entrez Gene: CALR (a.k.a. CALR1, CRT, HEL-S-99n, RO, SSA, cC1qR)
  Promoter: CMV
  Tag / fusion protein: mApple (N terminal on backbone)
  Cloning method: Unknown
  Sequencing primers: 5′ CMV-F; 3′ SV40pA-R
Terms and licenses: Academic/Nonprofit Terms; Industry Terms: Not Available to Industry
Depositor comments: . Excitation = 568; Emission = 592
How to cite: mApple-ER-5 was a gift from Michael Davidson (Addgene plasmid # 54895 ; http://n2t.net/addgene:54895 ; RRID:Addgene_54895)
