[The description below was written by a language model from this plasmid's Addgene catalogue record.]
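Description:
mApple-ER-5 is a mammalian expression plasmid that directs the red-orange fluorescent protein mApple to the endoplasmic reticulum, so the organelle can be visualised by fluorescence microscopy. It is built on an mApple fluorescent-protein backbone recorded as about 4.75 kb without the insert. In bacteria it is maintained as a high-copy plasmid under kanamycin selection. A neomycin resistance marker allows G418 selection of transfected mammalian cells, for example when stable lines are wanted. No feature table accompanies the record, so the specific origin of replication and the promoter driving the resistance marker are not stated.

The insert derives from human calreticulin (CALR), an abundant ER-lumenal chaperone. The record indicates that only the ER signal peptide portion is used rather than the full coding sequence. Expression is driven by the CMV promoter, a strong constitutive promoter in most mammalian cell types, and the 3′ sequencing primer implies an SV40 polyadenylation signal downstream. The signal peptide directs the nascent fusion into the secretory pathway through co-translational translocation into the ER. The catalogue lists mApple as an N-terminal tag on the backbone, but it does not describe the exact order of the parts. It also does not explain the "5" in the name or say whether an ER retention motif such as KDEL is present.

The listed excitation and emission maxima are 568 nm and 592 nm. The construct therefore serves as a red-channel ER marker for live- or fixed-cell imaging, and it can be combined with green or cyan reporters in co-localisation experiments.
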