>Addgene plasmid #54895 | mApple-ER-5 | depositor partial sequence | sequence record 85285 | insert sequence
TCCGCCCCATTGACGCAAATGGGCGGTAGGCGTGTACGGTGGGAGGTCTATATAAGCAGAGCTGGTTTAG
TGAACCGTCAGATCCGCTAGCGCCACCATGCTGCTATCCGTGCCGTTGCTGCTCGGCCTCCTCGGCCTGG
CCGTCGCCGCACCGGTCGCCACCATGGTGAGCAAGGGCGAGGAGAATAACATGGCCATCATCAAGGAGTT
CATGCGCTTCAAGGTGCACATGGAGGGCTCCGTGAACGGCCACGAGTTCGAGATCGAGGGCGAGGGCGAG
GGCCGCCCCTACGAGGCCTTTCAGACCGCTAAGCTGAAGGTGACCAAGGGTGGCCCCCTGCCCTTCGCCT
GGGACATCCTGTCCCCTCAGTTCATGTACGGCTCCAAGGTCTACATTAAGCACCCAGCCGACATCCCCGA
CTACTTCAAGCTGTCCTTCCCCGAGGGCTTCAGGTGGGAGCGCGTGATGAACTTCGAGGACGGCGGCATT
ATTCACGTTAACCAGGACTCCTCCCTGCAGGACGGCGTGTTCATCTACAAGGTGAAGCTGCGCGGCACCA
ACTTCCCCTCCGACGGCCCCGTAATGCAGAAGAAGACCATGGGCTGGGAGGCCTCCGAGGAGCGGATGTA
CCCCGAGGACGGCGCCCTGAAGAGCGAGATCAAGAAGAGGCTGAAGCTGAAGGACGGCGGCCACTACGCC
GCCGAGGTCAAGACCACCTACAAGGCCAAGAAGCCCGTGCAGCTGCCCGGCGCCTACATCGTCGACATCA
AGTTGGACATCGTGTCCCACAACGAGGACTACACCATCGTGGAACAGTACGAACGCGCCGAGGGCCGCCA
CTCCACCGGCGGCATGGACGAGCTGTACAAGTCCGGAAAGGACGAGCTGTAAGAATTCTGCAGTCGACGG
TACCGCGGGCCCGGGATCCACCGGATCTAGATAACTGATCATAATCAGCCATACCACATTTGTAGAGGTT
TTACTTGCTTTAAA
