>Addgene plasmid #54895 | mApple-ER-5 | addgene partial sequence | sequence record 100037 | mCherry-F 5'-ccccgtaatgcagaagaaga-3'
GAGCGGATGTACCCCGAGGACGGCGCCCTGAAGAGCGAGATCAAGAAGAGGCTGAAGCTGAAGGACGGCG
GCCACTACGCCGCCGAGGTCAAGACCACCTACAAGGCCAAGAAGCCCGTGCAGCTGCCCGGCGCCTACAT
CGTCGACATCAAGTTGGACATCGTGTCCCACAACGAGGACTACACCATCGTGGAACAGTACGAACGCGCC
GAGGGCCGCCACTCCACCGGCGGCATGGACGAGCTGTACAAGTCCGGAAAGGACGAGCTGTAAGAATTCT
GCAGTCGACGGTACCGCGGGCCCGGGATCCACCGGATCTAGATAACTGATCATAATCAGCCATACCACAT
TTGTAGAGGTTTTACTTGCTTTAAAAAACCTCCCACACCTCCCCCTGAACCTGAAACATAAAATGAATGC
AATTGTTGTTGTTAACTTGTTTATTGCAGCTTATAATGGTTACAAATAAAGCAATAGCATCACAAATTTC
ACAAATAAAGCATTTTTTTCACTGCATTCTAGTTGTGGTTTGTCCAAACTCATCAATGTATCTTAACGCG
TAAATTGTAAGCGTTAATATTTTGTTAAAATTCGCGTTAAATTTTTGTTAAATCAGCTCATTTTTTAACC
AATAGGCCGAAATCGGCAAAATCCCTTATAAATCAAAAGAATAGACCGAGATAGGGT
[37 nt withheld, positions 688-724]
AAAGAACGTGGACTCCAACGTCAAAGG
[49 nt withheld, positions 752-800]
T
[39 nt withheld, positions 802-840]
