>Addgene plasmid #54895 | mApple-ER-5 | addgene partial sequence | sequence record 101062 | CMV-F 5'-CGCAAATGGGCGGTAGGCGTG-3'
ACCGTCAGATCCGCTAGCGCCACCATGCTGCTATCCGTGCCGTTGCTGCTCGGCCTCCTCGGCCTGGCCG
TCGCCGCACCGGTCGCCACCATGGTGAGCAAGGGCGAGGAGAATAACATGGCCATCATCAAGGAGTTCAT
GCGCTTCAAGGTGCACATGGAGGGCTCCGTGAACGGCCACGAGTTCGAGATCGAGGGCGAGGGCGAGGGC
CGCCCCTACGAGGCCTTTCAGACCGCTAAGCTGAAGGTGACCAAGGGTGGCCCCCTGCCCTTCGCCTGGG
ACATCCTGTCCCCTCAGTTCATGTACGGCTCCAAGGTCTACATTAAGCACCCAGCCGACATCCCCGACTA
CTTCAAGCTGTCCTTCCCCGAGGGCTTCAGGTGGGAGCGCGTGATGAACTTCGAGGACGGCGGCATTATT
CACGTTAACCAGGACTCCTCCCTGCAGGACGGCGTGTTCATCTACAAGGTGAAGCTGCGCGGCACCAACT
TCCCCTCCGACGGCCCCGTAATGCAGAAGAAGACCATGGGCTGGGAGGCCTCCGAGGAGCGGATGTACCC
CGAGGACGGCGCCCTGAAGAGCGAGATCAAGAAGAGGCTGAAGCTGAAGGACGGCGGCCACTACGCCGCC
GAGGTCAAGACCACCTACAAGGCCAAGAAGCCCGTGCAGCTGCCCGGCGCCTACATCGTCGACATCAAGT
TGGACATCGTGTCCCACAACGAGGACTACACCATCGTGGAACAGTACGAACGCGCCGA
